>Addgene plasmid #169229 | TVBB C-term-mNeongreen-Blast | addgene full sequence | sequence record 388042 | Addgene NGS Result
ATCCGCCTCCATCCAGTCTATTAATTGTTGCCGGGAAGCTAGAGTAAGTAGTTCGCCAGTTAATAGTTTG
CGCAACGTTGTTGCCATTGCTACAGGCATCGTGGTGTCACGCTCGTCGTTTGGTATGGCTTCATTCAGCT
CCGGTTCCCAACGATCAAGGCGAGTTACATGATCCCCCATGTTGTGCAAAAAAGCGGTTAGCTCCTTCGG
TCCTCCGATCGTTGTCAGAAGTAAGTTGGCCGCAGTGTTATCACTCATGGTTATGGCAGCACTGCATAAT
TCTCTTACTGTCATGCCATCCGTAAGATGCTTTTCTGTGACTGGTGAGTACTCAACCAAGTCATTCTGAG
AATAGTGTATGCGGCGACCGAGTTGCTCTTGCCCGGCGTCAATACGGGATAATACCGCGCCACATAGCAG
AACTTTAAAAGTGCTCATCATTGGAAAACGTTCTTCGGGGCGAAAACTCTCAAGGATCTTACCGCTGTTG
AGATCCAGTTCGATGTAACCCACTCGTGCACCCAACTGATCTTCAGCATCTTTTACTTTCACCAGCGTTT
CTGGGTGAGCAAAAACAGGAAGGCAAAATGCCGCAAAAAAGGGAATAAGGGCGACACGGAAATGTTGAAT
ACTCATACTCTTCCTTTTTCAATATTATTGAAGCATTTATCAGGGTTATTGTCTCATGAGCGGATACATA
TTTGAATGTATTTAGAAAAATAAACAAATAGGGGTTCCGCGCACATTTCCCCGAAAAGTGCCACCTGATG
CGGTGTGAAATACCGCACAGATGCGTAAGGAGAAAATACCGCTACGGAAGAGCGCGATCGCGTTTAAAGG
CTCTTCAGGCGGAGGCGGCAGCGCCAGCGTGAGCAAGGGCGAGGAGGATAACATGGCCTCTCTCCCAGCG
ACACATGAGTTACACATCTTTGGCTCTATCAACGGTGTGGACTTTGACATGGTGGGTCAGGGAACCGGAA
ATCCAAATGATGGTTATGAGGAGTTAAATCTGAAGTCAACCAAGGGTGACCTCCAGTTCTCTCCTTGGAT
TCTGGTCCCTCATATCGGGTATGGCTTCCATCAGTACCTGCCTTACCCTGACGGGATGTCTCCTTTCCAG
GCCGCCATGGTAGATGGCTCTGGATACCAAGTCCATAGAACAATGCAGTTTGAAGATGGTGCCTCCCTTA
CTGTTAATTACAGATACACATACGAGGGAAGCCATATCAAAGGAGAGGCCCAGGTGAAGGGGACTGGTTT
CCCTGCTGACGGTCCTGTGATGACCAACTCGCTGACCGCTGCGGACTGGTGCAGGTCGAAGAAAACTTAC
CCCAACGACAAAACCATCATCAGTACCTTTAAGTGGAGTTACACCACTGGAAATGGCAAAAGATACCGGA
GCACTGCGAGAACCACTTACACTTTTGCCAAGCCAATGGCGGCTAACTATCTGAAGAACCAGCCGATGTA
CGTGTTCCGTAAGACGGAGCTCAAGCACTCCAAGACCGAGCTCAACTTCAAGGAGTGGCAAAAGGCCTTT
ACCGATGTGATGGGCATGGACGAGCTGTACAAGGGAAGCGGAGCGACGAATTTTAGTCTACTGAAACAAG
CGGGAGACGTGGAGGAAAACCCTGGACCTGCCAAGCCTTTGTCTCAAGAAGAATCCACCCTCATTGAAAG
AGCAACGGCTACAATCAACAGCATCCCCATCTCTGAAGACTACAGCGTCGCCAGCGCAGCTCTCTCTAGC
GACGGCAGGATCTTCACTGGTGTCAATGTATATCATTTTACTGGGGGACCTTGTGCAGAACTCGTGGTGC
TGGGCACTGCTGCTGCTGCGGCAGCTGGCAACCTGACTTGTATCGTCGCGATCGGAAATGAGAACAGGGG
CATCTTGAGCCCCTGCGGAAGATGCCGACAGGTGCTTCTCGATCTGCATCCTGGGATCAAAGCCATAGTG
AAGGACAGTGATGGACAGCCGACGGCAGTTGGGATTCGTGAATTGCTGCCCTCTGGTTATGTGTGGGAGG
GCTGACGAAGAGCGTTTAAACGCGAACCGGCTCTTCGAATTCCTCGCTCACTGACTCGCTGCGCTCGGTC
GTTCGGCTGCGGCGAGCGGTATCAGCTCACTCAAAGGCGGTAATACGGTTATCCACAGAATCAGGGGATA
ACGCAGGAAAGAACATGTGAGCAAAAGGCCAGCAAAAGGCCAGGAACCGTAAAAAGGCCGCGTTGCTGGC
GTTTTTCCATAGGCTCCGCCCCCCTGACGAGCATCACAAAAATCGACGCTCAAGTCAGAGGTGGCGAAAC
CCGACAGGACTATAAAGATACCAGGCGTTTCCCCCTGGAAGCTCCCTCGTGCGCTCTCCTGTTCCGACCC
TGCCGCTTACCGGATACCTGTCCGCCTTTCTCCCTTCGGGAAGCGTGGCGCTTTCTCATAGCTCACGCTG
TAGGTATCTCAGTTCGGTGTAGGTCGTTCGCTCCAAGCTGGGCTGTGTGCACGAACCCCCCGTTCAGCCC
GACCGCTGCGCCTTATCCGGTAACTATCGTCTTGAGTCCAACCCGGTAAGACACGACTTATCGCCACTGG
CAGCAGCCACTGGTAACAGGATTAGCAGAGCGAGGTATGTAGGCGGTGCTACAGAGTTCTTGAAGTGGTG
GCCTAACTACGGCTACACTAGAAGAACAGTATTTGGTATCTGCGCTCTGCTGAAGCCAGTTACCTTCGGA
AAAAGAGTTGGTAGCTCTTGATCCGGCAAACAAACCACCGCTGGTAGCGGTGGTTTTTTTGTTTGCAAGC
AGCAGATTACGCGCAGAAAAAAAGGATCTCAAGAAGATCCTTTGATCTTTTCTACGGGGTCTGACGCTCA
GTGGAACGAAAACTCACGTTAAGGGATTTTGGTCATGAGATTATCAAAAAGGATCTTCACCTAGATCCTT
TTAAATTAAAAATGAAGTTTTAAATCAATCTAAAGTATATATGAGTAAACTTGGTCTGACAGTTACCAAT
GCTTAATCAGTGAGGCACCTATCTCAGCGATCTGTCTATTTCGTTCATCCATAGTTGCCTGACTCCCCGT
CGTGTAGATAACTACGATACGGGAGGGCTTACCATCTGGCCCCAGTGCTGCAATGATACCGCGAGACCCA
CGCTCACCGGCTCCAGATTTATCAGCAATAAACCAGCCAGCCGGAAGGGCCGAGCGCAGAAGTGGTCCTG
CAACTTT
Features (pLannotate 1.2.2; 6 found; start..end, strand, type, name):
    637..741     -  promoter       AmpR promoter: bla
    768..812     +  misc_feature   bom (fragment): basis of mobility region from pBR322
    869..1573    +  CDS            mNeonGreen: mNeonGreen is a basic (constitutively fluorescent) green/yellow fluorescent protein published in 2013, derived from Branchiostoma lanceolatum. It is reported to be a very rapidly-maturing monomer with moderate acid sensitivity.
   1640..2033    +  CDS            BSD (fragment): blasticidin S deaminase; Aspergillus terreus BSD; confers resistance to blasticidin
   2244..2832    -  rep_origin     ori: high-copy-number ColE1/pMB1/pBR322/pUC origin of replication
   3003..636     -  CDS            AmpR (across the origin): β-lactamase; bla; confers resistance to ampicillin, carbenicillin, and related antibiotics
