[The description below was written by a language model from this plasmid's Addgene catalogue record and pLannotate feature annotations shown in this document.]
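Description:
TVBB C-term-mNeongreen-Blast is a small (about 3.2 kb) targeting vector backbone for building donor templates that knock a fluorescent tag into the C-terminus of an endogenous gene in mammalian cells. The associated work applied this approach to human organoids. It is built on a PCR-amplified, deliberately minimal bacterial backbone of roughly 2 kb, which carries only a ColE1-type origin of replication and the β-lactamase gene with its own promoter. This allows propagation in E. coli under ampicillin selection. The feature annotation calls the origin a high-copy ColE1/pUC type, whereas the catalogue entry lists the plasmid as low copy. A short fragment annotated as the pBR322 bom region is also detected next to the insert.

The synthetic payload of about 1.26 kb, assembled by Gibson cloning, encodes a linker, the bright monomeric green/yellow fluorescent protein mNeonGreen, a P2A self-cleaving peptide and blasticidin S deaminase. No promoter is annotated upstream of the cassette, which fits its intended design. After in-frame integration at the end of a target coding sequence, the endogenous promoter would drive a target–mNeonGreen fusion. The P2A would release the resistance protein as a separate polypeptide, so blasticidin selection would enrich for cells with a correctly expressed knock-in.

The cassette is flanked on both sides by paired SapI sites. As recognition sites for a type IIS enzyme, these presumably allow locus-specific homology arms to be inserted on either side, converting the generic backbone into a gene-specific targeting vector. The record does not state arm lengths or the nuclease or nickase used with the vector, and the SapI sites, linker and P2A are not individually annotated in the feature table.
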