Addgene plasmid #169229: TVBB C-term-mNeongreen-Blast
Purpose: Targeting vector backbone to support a knock-in of Linker-mNeongreen-P2A-Blast at the C-terminus of a target locus
Depositing lab: Hugo Snippert. Publication: Efficient and error-free fluorescent gene tagging in human organoids without double-strand DNA cleavage. Bollen Y, Hageman JH, van Leenen P, Derks LLM, Ponsioen B, Buissant des Amorie JR, Verlaan-Klink I, van den Bos M, Terstappen LWMM, van Boxtel R, Snippert HJG. PLoS Biol. 2022 Jan 28;20(1):e3001527. doi: 10.1371/journal.pbio.3001527. PubMed 35089911.
Backbone
  Vector backbone: Minimalistic Amp + ColE1 backbone
  Backbone size w/o insert (bp): 1969
  Total vector size (bp): 3227
  Modifications to backbone: PCR amplified minimalistic backbone segment
  Vector type: Targeting vector backbone
  Selectable markers: Blasticidin
Growth in bacteria
  Bacterial resistance: Ampicillin, 100 μg/mL
  Growth temperature: 37°C
  Growth strain: DH5alpha
  Growth instructions: Grow at 30C for a few hours after overnight growth at 37C to amplify the plasmid copy number
  Copy number: Low Copy
Gene/Insert
  Gene/Insert name: Double SapI flanked mNeongreen-P2A-Blast
  Species: Synthetic
  Insert size (bp): 1258
  Cloning method: Gibson Cloning
  Sequencing primers: 5′ caaataggggttccgcgcac; 3′ ttaccgcctttgagtgagctga
Terms and licenses: Academic/Nonprofit Terms; Industry Terms: Not Available to Industry
How to cite: TVBB C-term-mNeongreen-Blast was a gift from Hugo Snippert (Addgene plasmid # 169229 ; http://n2t.net/addgene:169229 ; RRID:Addgene_169229)
